>Addgene plasmid #120079 | pAM4889 (pCV0001) | addgene full sequence | sequence record 234413 | Addgene NGS Result
TCTAGAACAATGGAAGTCCTCGTCTCGCCCTCGAATTAGCCCGCTTAATGAGCGGGCTTTTTTTGAATTA
ATTCTCGCGAGCTGGCACGACAGGTTTCCCGACTGGAAAGCGGGCAGTGAGCGCAACGCAATTAATGTAA
GTTAGCGCGAATTGCAAGCTGGCCGACGCGCTGGGCTACGTCTTGCTGGCGTTCGGGAGCAGAAGAGCAT
ACATCTGGAAGCAAAGCCAGGAAAGCGGCCTATGGAGCTGTGCGGCAGCGCTCAGTAGGCAATTTTTCAA
AATATTGTTAAGCCTTTTCTGAGCATGGTATTTTTCATGGTATTACCAATTAGCAGGAAAATAAGCCATT
GAATATAAAAGATAAAAATGTCTTGTTTACAATAGAGTGGGGGGGGTCAGCCTGCCGCCTTGGGCCGGGT
GATGTCGTACTTGCCCGCCGCGAACTCGGTTACCGTCCAGCCCAGCGCGACCAGCTCCGGCAACGCCTCG
CGCACCCGCTGGCGGCGCTTGCGCATGGTCGAACCACTGGCCTCTGACGGCCAGACATAGCCGCACAAGG
TATCTATGGAAGCCTTGCCGGTTTTGCCGGGGTCGATCCAGCCACACAGCCGCTGGTGCAGCAGGCGGGC
GGTTTCGCTGTCCAGCGCCCGCACCTCGTCCATGCTGATGCGCACATGCTGGCCGCCACCCATGACGGCC
TGCGCGATCAAGGGGTTCAGGGCCACGTACAGGCGCCCGTCCGCCTCGTCGCTGGCGTACTCCGACAGCA
GCCGAAACCCCTGCCGCTTGCGGCCATTCTGGGCGATGATGGATACCTTCCAAAGGCGCTCGATGCAGTC
CTGTATGTGCTTGAGCGCCCCACCACTATCGACCTCTGCCCCGATTTCCTTTGCCAGCGCCCGATAGCTA
CCTTTGACCACCATGGCATCAGCGGTGACGGCCTCCCACTTGGGTTCCAGGAACAGCCGGAGCTGCCGTC
CGCCTTCGGTCTTGGGTTCCGGGCCAAGCACTAGGCCATTAGGCCCAGCCATGGCCACCAGCCCTTGCAG
GATGCGCAGATCATCAGCGCCCAGCGGCTCCGGGCCGCTGAACTCGATCCGCTTGCCGTCGCCGTAGTCA
TACGTCACGTCCAGCTTGCTGCGCTTGCGCTCGCCCCGCTTGAGGGCACGGAACAGGCCGGGGGCCAGAC
AGTGCGCCGGGTCGTGCCGGACGTGGCTGAGGCTGTGCTTGTTCTTAGGCTTCACCACGGGGCACCCCCT
TGCTCTTGCGCTGCCTCTCCAGCACGGCGGGCTTGAGCACCCCGCCGTCATGCCGCCTGAACCACCGATC
AGCGAACGGTGCGCCATAGTTGGCCTTGCTCACACCGAAGCGGACGAAGAACCGGCGCTGGTCGTCGTCC
ACACCCCATTCCTCGGCCTCGGCGCTGGTCATGCTCGACAGGTAGGACTGCCAGCGGATGTTATCGACCA
GTACCGAGCTGCCCCGGCTGGCCTGCTGCTGGTCGCCTGCGCCCATCATGGCCGCGCCCTTGCTGGCATG
GTGCAGGAACACGATAGAGCACCCGGTATCGGCGGCGATGGCCTCCATGCGACCGATGACCTGGGCCATG
GGGCCGCTGGCGTTTTCTTCCTCGATGTGGAACCGGCGCAGCGTGTCCAGCACCATCAGGCGGCGGCCCT
CGGCGGCGCGCTTGAGGCCGTCGAACCACTCCGGGGCCATGATGTTGGGCAGGCTGCCGATCAGCGGCTG
GATCAGCAGGCCGTCAGCCACGGCTTGCCGTTCCTCGGCGCTGAGGTGCGCCCCAAGGGCGTGCAGGCGG
TGATGAATGGCGGTGGGCGGGTCTTCGGCGGGCAGGTAGATCACCGGGCCGGTGGGCAGTTCGCCCACCT
CCAGCAGATCCGGCCCGCCTGCAATCTGTGCGGCCAGTTGCAGGGCCAGCATGGATTTACCGGCACCACC
GGGCGACACCAGCGCCCCGACCGTACCGGCCACCATGTTGGGCAAAACGTAGTCCAGCGGTGGCGGCGCT
GCTGCGAACGCCTCCAGAATATTGATAGGCTTATGGGTAGCCATTGATTGCCTCCTTTGCAGGCAGTTGG
TGGTTAGGCGCTGGCGGGGTCACTACCCCCGCCCTGCGCCGCTCTGAGTTCTTCCAGGCACTCGCGCAGC
GCCTCGTATTCGTCGTCGGTCAGCCAGAACTTGCGCTGACGCATCCCTTTGGCCTTCATGCGCTCGGCAT
ATCGCGCTTGGCGTACAGCGTCAGGGCTGGCCAGCAGGTCGCCGGTCTGCTTGTCCTTTTGGTCTTTCAT
ATCAGTCACCGAGAAACTTGCCGGGGCCGAAAGGCTTGTCTTCGCGGAACAAGGACAAGGTGCAGCCGTC
AAGGTTAAGGCTGGCCATATCAGCGACTGAAAAGCGGCCAGCCTCGGCCTTGTTTGACGTATAACCAAAG
CCACCGGGCAACCAATAGCCCTTGTCACTTTTGATCAGGTAGACCGACCCTGAAGCGCTTTTTTCGTATT
CCATAAAACCCCCTTCTGTGCGTGAGTACTCATAGTATAACAGGCGTGAGTACCAACGCAAGCACTACAT
GCTGAAATCTGGCCCGCCCCTGTCCATGCCTCGCTGGCGGGGTGCCGGTGCCCGTGCCAGCTCGGCCCGC
GCAAGCTGGACGCTGGGCAGACCCATGACCTTGCTGACGGTGCGCTCGATGTAATCCGCTTCGTGGCCGG
GCTTGCGCTCTGCCAGCGCTGGGCTGGCCTCGGCCATGGCCTTGCCGATTTCCTCGGCACTGCGGCCCCG
GCTGGCCAGCTTCTGCGCGGCGATAAAGTCGCACTTGCTGAGGTCATCGCCGAAGCGCTTGACCAGCCCG
GCCATCTCGCTGCGGTACTCGTCCAGCGCCGTGCGCCGGTGGCGGCTAAGCTGCCGCTCGGACAGTTCGA
GGCTGGCCAGCCTGCGGGCCTTCTCCTGCTGCCGCTGGGCCTGCTCGATCTGCTGGCCAGCCTGCTGCAC
CAGCGCCGGGCCAGCGGTGGCGGTCTTGCCCTTGGATTCACGCAGCAGCACCCACGGCTGATAACCGGCG
CGGGTGGTGTGCTTGTCCTTGCGGTTGGTGAAGCCCGCCAAGCGGCCATAGTGGCGGCTGTCGGCGCTGG
CCGGGTCGGCGTCGTACTCGCTGGCCAGCGTCCGGGCAATCTGTCCCCGAAGTTCACCGCCTGCGGCGTC
GGCCACCTTGACCCATGCCTGATAGTTCTTCGGGCTGGTTTCCACTACCAGGGCAGGCTCCCGGCCCTCG
GCTTTCATGTCATCCAGGTCAAACTCGCTGAGGTCGTCCACCAGCACCAGACCATGCCGCTCCTGCTCGG
CGGGCCTGATATACACGTCATTGCCCTGGGCATTCATCCGCTTGAGCCATGGCGTGTTCTGGAGCACTTC
GGCGGCTGACCATTCCCGGTTCATCATCTGGCCGGTGGTGGCGTCCCTGACGCCGATATCGAAGCGCTCA
CAGCCCATGGCCTTGAGCTGTCGGCCTATGGCCTGCAAAGTCCTGTCGTTCTTCATCGGGCCACCAAGCG
CAGCCAGATCGAGCCGTCCTCGGTTGTCAGTGGCGTCAGGTCGAGCAAGAGCAACGATGCGATCAGCAGC
ACCACCGTAGGCATCATGGAAGCCAGCATCACGGTTAGCCATAGCTTCCAGTGCCACCCCCGCGACGCGC
TCCGGGCGCTCTGCGCGGCGCTGCTCACCTCGGCGGCTACCTCCCGCAACTCTTTGGCCAGCTCCACCCA
TGCCGCCCCTGTCTGGCGCTGGGCTTTCAGCCACTCCGCCGCCTGCGCCTCGCTGGCCTGCTGGGTCTGG
CTCATGACCTGCCGGGCTTCGTCGGCCAGTGTCGCCATGCTCTGGGCCAGCGGTTCGATCTGCTCCGCTA
ACTCGTTGATGCCTCTGGATTTCTTCACTCTGTCGATTGCGTTCATGGTCTATTGCCTCCCGGTATTCCT
GTAAGTCGATGATCTGGGCGTTGGCGGTGTCGATGTTCAGGGCCACGTCTGCCCGGTCGGTGCGGATGCC
CCGGCCTTCCATCTCCACCACGTTCGGCCCCAGGTGAACACCGGGCAGGCGCTCGATGCCCTGCGCCTCA
AGTGTTCTGTGGTCAATGCGGGCGTCGTGGCCTGCCCGCTCTAATGCCCGGTTGGCATGGTCGGCCCATG
CCTCGCGGGTCTGCTCAAGCCATGCCTTGGGCTTGAGCGCTTCGGTCTTCTGTGCCCCGCCCTTCTCCGG
GGTCTTGCCGTTGTACCGCTTGAACCACTGAGCGGCGGGCCGCTCGATGCCGTCATTGATCCGCTCGGAG
ATCATCAGGTGGCAGTGCGGGTTCTCGCCGCCACCGGCATGGATGGCCAGCGTATACGGCAGGCGCTCGG
CACCGGTCAGGTGCTGGGCGAACTCGGACGCCAGCGCCTTCTGCTGGTCGAGGGTCAGCTCGACCGGCAG
GGCAAATTCGACCTCCTTGAACAGCCGCCCATTGGCGCGTTCATACAGGTCGGCAGCATCCCAGTAGTCG
GCGGGCCGCTCGACGAACTCCGGCATGTGCCCGGATTCGGCGTGCAAGACTTCATCCATGTCGCGGGCAT
ACTTGCCTTCGCGCTGGATGAAGTCGGCCTTGCCTTCGCGCTGGATGAAGTCGGCCTTGGCCCTGGCCGA
TTGGCCGCCCGACCTGCTGCCGGTTTTCGCCGTAAGGTGATAAATCGCCATGCTGCCTCGCTGTTGCTTT
TGCTTTTCGGCTCCATGCAATGGCCCTCGGAGAGCGCACCGCCCGAAGGGTGGCCGTTAGGCCAGTTTCT
CGAAGAGAAACCGGTAAGTGCGCCCTCCCCTACAAAGTAGGGTCGGGATTGCCGCCGCTGTGCCTCCATG
ATAGCCTACGAGACAGCACATTAACAATGGGGTGTCAAGATGGTTAAGGGGAGCAACAAGGCGGCGGATC
GGCTGGCCAAGCTCGAAGAACAACGAGCGCGAATCAATGCCGAAATTCAGCGGGTGCGGGCAAGGGAACA
GCAGCAAGAGCGCAAGAACGAAACAAGGCGCAAGGTGCTGGTGGGGGCCATGATTTTGGCCAAGGTGAAC
AGCAGCGAGTGGCCGGAGGATCGGCTCATGGCGGCAATGGATGCGTACCTTGAACGCGACCACGACCGCG
CCTTGTTCGGTCTGCCGCCACGCCAGAAGGATGAGCCGGGCTGAATGATCGACCGAGACAGGCCCTGCGG
GGCTGCACACGCGCCCCCACCCTTCGGGTAGGGGGAAAGGCCGCTAAAGCGGCTAAAAGCGCTCCAGCGT
ATTTCTGCGGGGTTTGGTGTGGGGTTTAGCGGGCTTTGCCCGCCTTTCCCCCTGCCGCGCAGCGGTGGGG
CGGTGTGTAGCCTAGCGCAGCGAATAGACCAGCTATCCGGCCTCTGGCCGGGCATATTGGGCAAGGGCAG
CAGCGCCCCACAAGGGCGCTGATAACCGCGCCTAGTGGATTATTCTTAGATAATCATGGATGGATTTTTC
CAACACCCCGCCAGCCCCCGCCCCTGCTGGGTTTGCAGGTTTGGGGGCGTGACAGTTATTGCAGGGGTTC
GTGACAGTTATTGCAGGGGGGCGTGACAGTTATTGCAGGGGTTCGTGACAGTTAGTACGGGAGTGACGGG
CACTGGCTGGCAATGTCTAGCAACGGCAGGCATTTCGGCTGAGGGTAAAAGAACTTTCCGCTAAGCGATA
GACTGTATGTAAACACAGTATTGCAAGGACGCGGAACATGCCTCATGTGGCGGCCCTCGCGAGAATTAAT
TCAGATAAAAAAAATCCTTAGCTTTCGCTAAGGATGATTTCTAGCGATGACCCTGCTGATTGGTTCGCTG
ACCGCTAGCATCGCGCCGCGCGCGCGGATGCTAGCTGCGTGGAGACCGAAACCTTGCGCTCGTTCGCCAG
CCAGGACAGAAATGCCTCGACTTCGCTGCTGCCCAAGGTTGCCGGGTGACGCACACCGTGGAAACGGATG
AAGGCACGAACCCAGTGGACATAAGCCTGTTCGGTTCGTAAGCTGTAATGCAAGTAGCGTATGCGCTCAC
GCAACTGGTCCAGAACCTTGACCGAACGCAGCGGTGGTAACGGCGCAGTGGCGGTTTTCATGGCTTGTTA
TGACTGTTTTTTTGGGGTACAGTCTATGCCTCGGGCATCCAAGCAGCAAGCGCGTTACGCCGTGGGTCGA
TGTTTGATGTTATGGAGCAGCAACGATGTTACGCAGCAGGGCAGTCGCCCTAAAACAAAGTTAAACATCA
TGAGGGAAGCGGTGATCGCCGAAGTATCGACTCAACTATCAGAGGTAGTTGGCGTCATCGAGCGCCATCT
CGAACCGACGTTGCTGGCCGTACATTTGTACGGCTCCGCAGTGGATGGCGGCCTGAAGCCACACAGTGAT
ATTGATTTGCTGGTTACGGTGACCGTAAGGCTTGATGAAACAACGCGGCGAGCTTTGATCAACGACCTTT
TGGAAACTTCGGCTTCCCCTGGAGAGAGCGAGATTCTCCGCGCTGTAGAAGTCACCATTGTTGTGCACGA
CGACATCATTCCGTGGCGTTATCCAGCTAAGCGCGAACTGCAATTTGGAGAATGGCAGCGCAATGACATT
CTTGCAGGTATCTTCGAGCCAGCCACGATCGACATTGATCTGGCTATCTTGCTGACAAAAGCAAGAGAAC
ATAGCGTTGCCTTGGTAGGTCCAGCGGCGGAGGAACTCTTTGATCCGGTTCCTGAACAGGATCTATTTGA
GGCGCTAAATGAAACCTTAACGCTATGGAACTCGCCGCCCGACTGGGCTGGCGATGAGCGAAATGTAGTG
CTTACGTTGTCCCGCATTTGGTACAGCGCAGTAACCGGCAAAATCGCGCCGAAGGATGTCGCTGCCGACT
GGGCAATGGAGCGCCTGCCGGCCCAGTATCAGCCCGTCATACTTGAAGCTAGACAGGCTTATCTTGGACA
AGAAGAAGATCGCTTGGCCTCGCGCGCAGATCAGTTGGAAGAATTTGTCCACTACGTGAAAGGCGAGATC
ACCAAGGTAGTCGGCAAATAATGTCTAACAATTCGTTCAAGCCGACGCCGCTTCGCGGCGCGGCTTAACT
CAAGCGTTAGATGCACTAAGCACATAATTGCTCACCGGTATCCCGCCGCCGCCGCCGGATACCGGTTTCG
AATTGACAATTAATCATCGGCTCGTATAATGGTACCCAGATCTCCGCGGCCGCCTTGTTTAACTTTAAGA
AGGAGCCCTTCACCATGAGTAAAGGAGAAGAACTTTTCACTGGAGTTGTCCCAATTCTTGTTGAATTAGA
TGGTGATGTTAATGGGCACAAATTTTCTGTCAGTGGAGAGGGTGAAGGTGATGCAACATACGGAAAACTT
ACCCTTAAATTTATTTGCACTACTGGAAAACTACCTGTTCCATGGCCAACACTTGTCACTACTTTCGCGT
ATGGTCTTCAATGCTTTGCGAGATACCCAGATCATATGAAACAGCATGACTTTTTCAAGAGTGCCATGCC
CGAAGGTTATGTACAGGAAAGAACTATATTTTTCAAAGATGACGGGAACTACAAGACACGTGCTGAAGTC
AAGTTTGAAGGTGATACCCTTGTTAATAGAATCGAGTTAAAAGGTATTGATTTTAAAGAAGATGGAAACA
TTCTTGGACACAAATTGGAATACAACTATAACTCACACAATGTATACATCATGGCAGACAAACAAAAGAA
TGGAATCAAAGTTAACTTCAAAATTAGACACAACATTGAAGATGGAAGCGTTCAACTAGCAGACCATTAT
CAACAAAATACTCCAATTGGCGATGGCCCTGTCCTTTTACCAGACAACCATTACCTGTCCACACAATCTG
CCCTTTCGAAAGATCCCAACGAAAAGAGAGACCACATGGTCCTTCTTGAGTTTGTAACAGCTGCTGGGAT
TACACATGGCATGGATGAACTATACAAATAATAAAAGGGTGGGCGCGCCGACCCAGCTTTCTTGTACAAA
CTCGGCCCTGCAGGAGAAGGCCATCCTGACGGATGGCCTTTTTGAAGCTTTCTAGAATCGGGGGCCCCCG
GGGGGAT
Features (pLannotate 1.2.2; 18 found; start..end, strand, type, name):
     80..120     +  CDS            lacI (fragment): lac repressor; lacI; The lac repressor binds to the lac operator to inhibit transcription in E. coli. This inhibition can be relieved by adding lactose or isopropyl-β-D-thiogalactopyranoside (IPTG).
    397..1248    -  CDS            RSF1010 RepC (fragment): replication protein C of the broad-host-range plasmid RSF1010 (Scholz et al., 1989); repC
   1235..2074    -  CDS            RSF1010 RepA: replication protein A of the broad-host-range plasmid RSF1010 (Scholz et al., 1989); repA
   2066..2140    -  ncRNA          Plasmid R1162: Accession: RF00043 - R1162-like plasmid antisense RNA
   2588..4741    -  CDS            mobA: MOBA2_ECOLX - Also known as repB. Experimental evidence at protein level: Swiss-Prot protein existence level 1. Part of the relaxosome complex that is responsible for plasmid transfer during conjugation. Locally unwinds DNA and catalyzes the cleavage of one of the DNA strands at oriT. The cleaved strand is then transferred through the dedicated type IV secretion apparatus. MobA remains covalently linked at the 5' end of the strand, and once in the recipient cell, it probably catalyzes the rejoining of the two ends of the strand, re-forming the circular plasmid DNA. The primase activity of MobA
   4822..4909    -  oriT           RSF1010 oriT: origin of transfer of the broad-host-range plasmid RSF1010 (Scholz et al., 1989)
   4940..5221    +  CDS            mobC: MOBC_ECOLX - Protein predicted: Swiss-Prot protein existence level 4. This protein is essential to promote the specific transfer of the plasmid in the presence of conjugative plasmids. From Escherichia coli.
   5251..5645    +  rep_origin     RSF1010 oriV: replication origin of the broad-host-range plasmid RSF1010; requires the RSF1010 RepA/B/C proteins for replication (Scholz et al., 1989)
   5810..5851    -  terminator     bacterial terminator: putative bacterial transcription terminator
   5915..6058    +  CDS            YPR2_ECOLX (fragment): Protein predicted: Swiss-Prot protein existence level 4. From Escherichia coli.
   6038..6061    +  promoter       Pc promoter (fragment): intI1 (promoter lies within the coding sequence); class 1 integron promoter
   6237..6293    +  CDS            GmR (fragment): gentamycin acetyltransferase; aacC1; confers resistance to gentamycin
   6300..7091    +  CDS            SmR: aminoglycoside adenylyltransferase (Murphy, 1985); aadA; confers resistance to spectinomycin and streptomycin
   7213..7241    +  promoter       tac promoter: strong E. coli promoter; hybrid between the trp and lac UV5 promoters
   7265..7285    +  RBS            RBS: efficient ribosome binding site from bacteriophage T7 gene 10 (Olins and Rangwala, 1989)
   7295..8008    +  CDS            GFPmut2: GFPmut2 is a basic (constitutively fluorescent) green fluorescent protein published in 1996, derived from Aequorea victoria. It is reported to be a very rapidly-maturing weak dimer.
   8031..8050    -  protein_bind   attB2 (fragment): mutant version of attB; recombination site for the Gateway® BP reaction BP Clonase™
   8065..8092    +  terminator     rrnB T2 terminator: transcription terminator T2 from the E. coli rrnB gene
