[The description below was written by a language model from this plasmid's Addgene catalogue record and pLannotate feature annotations shown in this document.]
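Description:
pAM4889 (pCV0001) is a broad-host-range bacterial plasmid of about 8.1 kb, built by Gibson assembly from three CYANO-VECTOR modular devices and intended for testing genetic parts and devices in diverse cyanobacteria as well as E. coli. Replication depends on the RSF1010-derived module, which the feature table shows to contain oriV together with the plasmid-encoded replication genes repA and repC and mobA/repB (whose product also supplies primase activity). This self-contained replication system is what allows RSF1010 derivatives to be maintained in many bacterial hosts. The module also carries oriT and mobC, so the plasmid can be transferred by conjugation with a helper conjugative plasmid. A Y25F point mutation in mobA is recorded as preventing self-mobilization. The copy number is not stated.

Selection is provided by the aadA device, an aminoglycoside adenylyltransferase conferring resistance to spectinomycin and streptomycin. The depositor notes that its stop codon was accidentally removed, but translation ends at another stop codon 15 nt downstream in the terminator and the marker functions normally. Short integron-related fragments (Pc promoter, a gentamicin-resistance remnant) annotated upstream appear to be residues of the cassette's origin. The third device is a promoter/reporter unit in which GFPmut2, a rapidly maturing green fluorescent protein, is driven by the PconII promoter, which the automated annotation labels as a tac promoter. Translation uses a ribosome binding site and flanking sequence taken from pENTR/SD/D-TOPO, which explains the T7 gene 10 RBS and the attB2 fragment, and the unit is followed by an rrnB T2 terminator. The plasmid serves as a GFP-expressing reference for assessing replication, selection and expression across cyanobacterial strains.
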