Addgene plasmid #120079: pAM4889 (pCV0001)
Purpose: Broad host range plasmid. Bacteria plasmid vector to test various parts and devices. Expression of GFP and a spectinomycin/streptomycin resistance gene in various cyanobacteria.
Depositing lab: Susan Golden. Publication: Broad-host-range vector system for synthetic biology and biotechnology in cyanobacteria. Taton A, Unglaub F, Wright NE, Zeng WY, Paz-Yepez J, Brahamsha B, Palenik B, Peterson TC, Haerizadeh F, Golden SS, Golden JW. Nucleic Acids Res. 2014 Jul 29. pii: gku673. 10.1093/nar/gku673 PubMed 25074377.
Backbone
  Vector backbone: RSF1010Y25F_aadA_PconII-LTRBS-GFPmut2
  Backbone size w/o insert (bp): 8069
  Modifications to backbone: Plasmid assembled from 3 CYANO-VECTOR modular devices: pCVD047 / CV-RSF1010Y25F: The device carries a broad host range replicon derived from RSF1010. A point mutation in mobA prevent self-mobilization. pCVD002 / CV-aadA: The device confers spectinomycin and streptomycin (SpSm) resistance. The stop codon was erased by mistake, another stop codon is however located 15 nt downstream in the transcriptional terminator. This device works perfectly well. pCVD030 / CV-PconII-LTRBS-GFPmut2: Promoter/reporter device where GFPmut2 is driven by a PconII promoter. The RBS and flanking sequences are from the pENTR/SD/D-Topo vector (Life Technologies).
  Vector type: Other
Growth in bacteria
  Bacterial resistance: Spectinomycin and Streptomycin, 50 & 50 μg/mL
  Growth temperature: 37°C
  Growth strain: DH5alpha
  Copy number: Unknown
Gene/Insert
  Gene/Insert name: Plasmid assembled from 3 CYANO-VECTOR modular devices: CV-RSF1010Y25F, CV-aadA, CV-PconII-LTRBS-GFPmut2
  Species: Broad range of bacteria
  Mutation: mobA Y25F
  Cloning method: Gibson Cloning
  Sequencing primers: 5′ Unknown
Terms and licenses: Academic/Nonprofit Terms; Industry Terms: Not Available to Industry
How to cite: pAM4889 (pCV0001) was a gift from Susan Golden (Addgene plasmid # 120079 ; http://n2t.net/addgene:120079 ; RRID:Addgene_120079)
